>Addgene plasmid #223670 | RAM-d2TTA-TRE-hM4Di-mCherry-WPREpA | depositor full sequence | sequence record 438036 | RAM-d2TTA-TRE-hM4Di-mCherry-WPREpA sequence 9860 bps
CATTTATCAGGGTTATTGTCTCAGAGCATGCCTGCAGGCAGCTGCGCGCTCGCTCGCTCACTGAGGCCGC
CCGGGCGTCGGGCGACCTTTGGTCGCCCGGCCTCAGTGAGCGAGCGAGCGCGCAGAGAGGGAGTGGCCAA
CTCCATCACTAGGGGTTCCTGCGGCCGCATCTCGAGTTTACTCCCTATCAGTGATAGAGAACGTATGTCG
AGTTTACTCCCTATCAGTGATAGAGAACGATGTCGAGTTTACTCCCTATCAGTGATAGAGAACGTATGTC
GAGTTTACTCCCTATCAGTGATAGAGAACGTATGTCGAGTTTACTCCCTATCAGTGATAGAGAACGTATG
TCGAGTTTATCCCTATCAGTGATAGAGAACGTATGTCGAGTTTACTCCCTATCAGTGATAGAGAACGTAT
GTCGAGGTAGGCGTGTACGGTGGGAGGCCTATATAAGCAGAGCTCGTTTAGTGAACCGTCAGATCGCCAC
CGGTGTTTGCCACCATGGCCAACTTCACACCTGTCAATGGCAGCTCGGGCAATCAGTCCGTGCGCCTGGT
CACGTCATCATCCCACAATCGCTATGAGACGGTGGAAATGGTCTTCATTGCCACAGTGACAGGCTCCCTG
AGCCTGGTGACTGTCGTGGGCAACATCCTGGTGATGCTGTCCATCAAGGTCAACAGGCAGCTGCAGACAG
TCAACAACTACTTCCTCTTCAGCCTGGCGTGTGCTGATCTCATCATAGGCGCCTTCTCCATGAACCTCTA
CACCGTGTACATCATCAAGGGCTACTGGCCCCTGGGCGCCGTGGTCTGCGACCTGTGGCTGGCCCTGGAC
TGCGTGGTGAGCAACGCCTCCGTCATGAACCTTCTCATCATCAGCTTTGACCGCTACTTCTGCGTCACCA
AGCCTCTCACCTACCCTGCCCGGCGCACCACCAAGATGGCAGGCCTCATGATTGCTGCTGCCTGGGTACT
GTCCTTCGTGCTCTGGGCGCCTGCCATCTTGTTCTGGCAGTTTGTGGTGGGTAAGCGGACGGTGCCCGAC
AACCAGTGCTTCATCCAGTTCCTGTCCAACCCAGCAGTGACCTTTGGCACAGCCATTGCTGGCTTCTACC
TGCCTGTGGTCATCATGACGGTGCTGTACATCCACATCTCCCTGGCCAGTCGCAGCCGAGTCCACAAGCA
CCGGCCCGAGGGCCCGAAGGAGAAGAAAGCCAAGACGCTGGCCTTCCTCAAGAGCCCACTAATGAAGCAG
AGCGTCAAGAAGCCCCCGCCCGGGGAGGCCGCCCGGGAGGAGCTGCGCAATGGCAAGCTGGAGGAGGCCC
CCCCGCCAGCGCTGCCACCGCCACCGCGCCCCGTGGCTGATAAGGACACTTCCAATGAGTCCAGCTCAGG
CAGTGCCACCCAGAACACCAAGGAACGCCCAGCCACAGAGCTGTCCACCACAGAGGCCACCACGCCCGCC
ATGCCCGCCCCTCCCCTGCAGCCGCGGGCCCTCAACCCAGCCTCCAGATGGTCCAAGATCCAGATTGTGA
CGAAGCAGACAGGCAATGAGTGTGTGACAGCCATTGAGATTGTGCCTGCCACGCCGGCTGGCATGCGCCC
TGCGGCCAACGTGGCCCGCAAGTTCGCCAGCATCGCTCGCAACCAGGTGCGCAAGAAGCGGCAGATGGCG
GCCCGGGAGCGCAAAGTGACACGAACGATCTTTGCCATTCTGCTGGCCTTCATCCTCACCTGGACGCCCT
ACAACGTCATGGTCCTGGTGAACACCTTCTGCCAGAGCTGCATCCCTGACACGGTGTGGTCCATTGGCTA
CTGGCTCTGCTACGTCAACAGCACCATCAACCCTGCCTGCTATGCTCTGTGCAACGCCACCTTTAAAAAG
ACCTTCCGGCACCTGCTGCTGTGCCAGTATCGGAACATCGGCACTGCCAGGCGGGATCCACCGGTCGCCA
CCATGGTGAGCAAGGGCGAGGAGGATAACATGGCCATCATCAAGGAGTTCATGCGCTTCAAGGTGCACAT
GGAGGGCTCCGTGAACGGCCACGAGTTCGAGATCGAGGGCGAGGGCGAGGGCCGCCCCTACGAGGGCACC
CAGACCGCCAAGCTGAAGGTGACCAAGGGTGGCCCCCTGCCCTTCGCCTGGGACATCCTGTCCCCTCAGT
TCATGTACGGCTCCAAGGCCTACGTGAAGCACCCCGCCGACATCCCCGACTACTTGAAGCTGTCCTTCCC
CGAGGGCTTCAAGTGGGAGCGCGTGATGAACTTCGAGGACGGCGGCGTGGTGACCGTGACCCAGGACTCC
TCCCTGCAGGACGGCGAGTTCATCTACAAGGTGAAGCTGCGCGGCACCAACTTCCCCTCCGACGGCCCCG
TAATGCAGAAGAAGACCATGGGCTGGGAGGCCTCCTCCGAGCGGATGTACCCCGAGGACGGCGCCCTGAA
GGGCGAGATCAAGCAGAGGCTGAAGCTGAAGGACGGCGGCCACTACGACGCTGAGGTCAAGACCACCTAC
AAGGCCAAGAAGCCCGTGCAGCTGCCCGGCGCCTACAACGTCAACATCAAGTTGGACATCACCTCCCACA
ACGAGGACTACACCATCGTGGAACAGTACGAACGCGCCGAGGGCCGCCACTCCACCGGCGGCATGGACGA
GCTGTACAAGTCTAGAGTCGACCCGGGCGGCCGCTTCGAGCAGACATGAAAACGCTAGCGGCGCGCCAGC
GATCCACCGGATCTAGATAACTGATCCTTATCGATAATCAACCTCTGGATTACAAAATTTGTGAAAGATT
GACTGGTATTCTTAACTATGTTGCTCCTTTTACGCTATGTGGATACGCTGCTTTAATGCCTTTGTATCAT
GCTATTGCTTCCCGTATGGCTTTCATTTTCTCCTCCTTGTATAAATCCTGGTTGCTGTCTCTTTATGAGG
AGTTGTGGCCCGTTGTCAGGCAACGTGGCGTGGTGTGCACTGTGTTTGCTGACGCAACCCCCACTGGTTG
GGGCATTGCCACCACCTGTCAGCTCCTTTCCGGGACTTTCGCTTTCCCCCTCCCTATTGCCACGGCGGAA
CTCATCGCCGCCTGCCTTGCCCGCTGCTGGACAGGGGCTCGGCTGTTGGGCACTGACAATTCCGTGGTGT
TGTCGGGGAAATCATCGTCCTTTCCTTGGCTGCTCGCCTGTGTTGCCACCTGGATTCTGCGCGGGACGCC
CTTCTGCTACGTCCCTTCGGCCCTCAATCCAGCGGACCTTCCTTCCCGCGGCCTGCTGCCGGCTCTGCGG
CCTCTTCCGCGTCTTCGCCTTCGCCCTCAGACGAGTCGGATCTCCCTTTGGGCCGCCTCCCCGCCTGATC
GATACCGTCGACTAGAGCTCGCTGATCAGCCTCGACTGTGCCTTCTAGTTGCCAGCCATCTGTTGTTTGC
CCCTCCCCCGTGCCTTCCTTGACCCTGGAAGGTGCCACTCCCACTGTCCTTTCCTAATAAAATGAGGAAA
TTGCATCGCATTGTCTGAGTAGGTGTCATTCTATTCTGGGGGGTGGGGTGGGGCAGGACAGCAAGGGGGA
GGATTGGGAAGACAATAGCAGACTAGTACGTCTCTCAAGGATAAGTAAGTAATATTAAGGTACGGGAGGT
ATTGGACAGGCCGCAATAAAATATCTTTATTTTCATTACATCTGTGTGTTGGTTTTTTGTGTGAATCGAT
AGTACTAACATACGCTCTCCATCAAAACAAAACGAAACAAAACAAACTAGCAAAATAGGCTGTCCCCAGT
GCAAGTGCAGGTGCCAGAACATTTCTCTGGCCTAACTGGCCGACGCGTACCCTAGAAGTTTGTTCGTGAC
TCAGACTAGAAGTTTGTTCGTGACTCAGACTAGAAGTTTGTTCGTGACTCAGACTAGAAGTTTGTTCGTG
ACTCAGAACTCATTCATAAAACGCTTGTTATAAAAGCAGTGGCTGCGGCGCCTCGTACTCCAACCGCATC
TGCAGCGAGCAACTGAGAAGCCAAGACTGAGCCGGCGGCCGGATCCAGCTCATGAGCCATGGCTTCCCGC
CGGAGGTGGAGGAGCAGGATGATGGCACGCTGCCCATGTCTTGTGCCCAGGAGAGCGGGATGGACCGTCA
CCCTGCAGCCTGTGCTTCTGCTAGGATCAATGTGGAATTCACCATGTCTAGACTGGACAAGAGCAAAGTC
ATAAACTCTGCTCTGGAATTACTCAATGAAGTCGGTATCGAAGGCCTGACGACAAGGAAACTCGCTCAAA
AGCTGGGAGTTGAGCAGCCTACCCTGTACTGGCACGTGAAGAACAAGCGGGCCCTGCTCGATGCCCTGGC
AATCGAGATGCTGGACAGGCATCATACCCACTTCTGCCCCCTGGAAGGCGAGTCATGGCAAGACTTTCTG
CGGAACAACGCCAAGTCATTCCGCTGTGCTCTCCTCTCACATCGCGACGGGGCTAAAGTGCATCTCGGCA
CCCGCCCAACAGAGAAACAGTACGAAACCCTGGAAAATCAGCTCGCGTTCCTGTGTCAGCAAGGCTTCTC
CCTGGAGAACGCACTGTACGCTCTGTCCGCCGTGGGCCACTTTACACTGGGCTGCGTATTGGAGGATCAG
GAGCATCAAGTAGCAAAAGAGGAAAGAGAGACACCTACCACCGATTCTATGCCCCCACTTCTGAGACAAG
CAATTGAGCTGTTCGACCATCAGGGAGCCGAACCTGCCTTCCTTTTCGGCCTGGAACTAATCATATGTGG
CCTGGAGAAACAGCTAAAGTGCGAAAGCGGCGGGCCGGCCGACGCCCTTGACGATTTTGACTTAGACATG
CTCCCAGCCGATGCCCTTGACGACTTTGACCTTGATATGCTGCCTGCTGACGCTCTTGACGATTTTGACC
TTGACATGCTCCCCGGGTAACTAAGTAAGCATCGATACCGTCGACCTCGAGGGGGGGCCCGGTACCCAAT
TCGCCCTATAGTGAGTCGTATTACGCGCGCAGCGGCCGACCATGGCCCAACTTGTTTATTGCAGCTTATA
ATGGTTACAAATAAAGCAATAGCATCACAAATTTCACAAATAAAGCATTTTTTTCACTGCATTCTAGTTG
TGGTTTGTCCAAACTCATCAATGTATCTTATCATGTCTGGATCTCCGGACCACGTGCGGACCGAGCGGCC
GCAGGAACCCCTAGTGATGGAGTTGGCCACTCCCTCTCTGCGCGCTCGCTCGCTCACTGAGGCCGGGCGA
CCAAAGGTCGCCCGACGCCCGGGCTTTGCCCGGGCGGCCTCAGTGAGCGAGCGAGCGCGCAGCTGCCTGC
AGGAAGCTGTAAGCTTGTCGAGAAGTACTAGAGGATCATAATCAGCCATACCACATTTGTAGAGGTTTTA
CTTGCTTTAAAAAACCTCCCACACCTCCCCCTGAACCTGAAACATAAAATGAATGCAATTGTTGTTGTTA
ACTTGTTTATTGCAGCTTATAATGGTTACAAATAAAGCAATAGCATCACAAATTTCACAAATAAAGCATT
TTTTTCACTGCATTCTAGTTGTGGTTTGTCCAAACTCATCAATGTATCTTATCATGTCTGGATCTGATCA
CTGATATCGCCTAGGAGATCCGAACCAGATAAGTGAAATCTAGTTCCAAACTATTTTGTCATTTTTAATT
TTCGTATTAGCTTACGACGCTACACCCAGTTCCCATCTATTTTGTCACTCTTCCCTAAATAATCCTTAAA
AACTCCATTTCCACCCCTCCCAGTTCCCAACTATTTTGTCCGCCCACAGCGGGGCATTTTTCTTCCTGTT
ATGTTTTTAATCAAACATCCTGCCAACTCCATGTGACAAACCGTCATCTTCGGCTACTTTTTCTCTGTCA
CAGAATGAAAATTTTTCTGTCATCTCTTCGTTATTAATGTTTGTAATTGACTGAATATCAACGCTTATTT
GCAGCCTGAATGGCGAATGG
[124 nt withheld, positions 5971-6094]
C
[91 nt withheld, positions 6096-6186]
A
[49 nt withheld, positions 6188-6236]
CCTTTGACGTTGGAGTCCACGTTCTTT
[37 nt withheld, positions 6264-6300]
ACCCTATCTCGGTCTATTCTTTTGATTTATAAGGGATTTTGCCGATTTCGGCCTATTGGTTAAAAAATGA
GCTGATTTAACAAAAATTTAACGCGAATTTTAACAAAATATTAACGTTTACAATTTCAGGTGGCACTTTT
CGGGGAAATGTGCGCGGAACCCCTATTTGTTTATTTTTCTAAATACATTCAAATATGTATCCGCTCATGA
GACAATAACCCTGATAAATGCTTCAATAATATTGAAAAAGGAAGAGTATGAGTATTCAACATTTCCGTGT
CGCCCTTATTCCCTTTTTTGCGGCATTTTGCCTTCCTGTTTTTGCTCACCCAGAAACGCTGGTGAAAGTA
AAAGATGCTGAAGATCAGTTGGGTGCACGAGTGGGTTACATCGAACTGGATCTCAACAGCGGTAAGATCC
TTGAGAGTTTTCGCCCCGAAGAACGTTTTCCAATGATGAGCACTTTTAAAGTTCTGCTATGTGGCGCGGT
ATTATCCCGTATTGACGCCGGGCAAGAGCAACTCGGTCGCCGCATACACTATTCTCAGAATGACTTGGTT
GAGTACTCACCAGTCACAGAAAAGCATCTTACGGATGGCATGACAGTAAGAGAATTATGCAGTGCTGCCA
TAACCATGAGTGATAACACTGCGGCCAACTTACTTCTGACAACGATCGGAGGACCGAAGGAGCTAACCGC
TTTTTTGCACAACATGGGGGATCATGTAACTCGCCTTGATCGTTGGGAACCGGAGCTGAATGAAGCCATA
CCAAACGACGAGCGTGACACCACGATGCCTGTAGCAATGGCAACAACGTTGCGCAAACTATTAACTGGCG
AACTACTTACTCTAGCTTCCCGGCAACAATTAATAGACTGGATGGAGGCGGATAAAGTTGCAGGACCACT
TCTGCGCTCGGCCCTTCCGGCTGGCTGGTTTATTGCTGATAAATCTGGAGCCGGTGAGCGTGGGTCTCGC
GGTATCATTGCAGCACTGGGGCCAGATGGTAAGCCCTCCCGTATCGTAGTTATCTACACGACGGGGAGTC
AGGCAACTATGGATGAACGAAATAGACAGATCGCTGAGATAGGTGCCTCACTGATTAAGCATTGGTAACT
GTCAGACCAAGTTTACTCATATATACTTTAGATTGATTTAAAACTTCATTTTTAATTTAAAAGGATCTAG
GTGAAGATCCTTTTTGATAATCTCATGACCAAAATCCCTTAACGTGAGTTTTCGTTCCACTGAGCGTCAG
ACCCCGTAGAAAAGATCAAAGGATCTTCTTGAGATCCTTTTTTTCTGCGCGTAATCTGCTGCTTGCAAAC
AAAAAAACCACCGCTACCAGCGGTGGTTTGTTTGCCGGATCAAGAGCTACCAACTCTTTTTCCGAAGGTA
ACTGGCTTCAGCAGAGCGCAGATACCAAATACTGTCCTTCTAGTGTAGCCGTAGTTAGGCCACCACTTCA
AGAACTCTGTAGCACCGCCTACATACCTCGCTCTGCTAATCCTGTTACCAGTGGCTGCTGCCAGTGGCGA
TAAGTCGTGTCTTACCGGGTTGGACTCAAGACGATAGTTACCGGATAAGGCGCAGCGGTCGGGCTGAACG
GGGGGTTCGTGCACACAGCCCAGCTTGGAGCGAACGACCTACACCGAACTGAGATACCTACAGCGTGAGC
ATTGAGAAAGCGCCACGCTTCCCGAAGGGAGAAAGGCGGACAGGTATCCGGTAAGCGGCAGGGTCGGAAC
AGGAGAGCGCACGAGGGAGCTTCCAGGGGGAAACGCCTGGTATCTTTATAGTCCTGTCGGGTTTCGCCAC
CTCTGACTTGAGCGTCGATTTTTGTGATGCTCGTCAGGGGGGCGGAGCCTATGGAAAAACGCCAGCAACG
CGGCCTTTTTACGGTTCCTGGCCTTTTGCTGGCCTTTTGCTCACATGTTCTTTCCTGCGTTATCCCCTGA
TTCTGTGGATAACCGTATTACCGCCTTTGAGTGAGCTGATACCGCTCGCCGCAGCCGAACGACCGAGCGC
AGCGAGTCAGTGAGCGAGGAAGCGGAAGAGCGCCTGATGCGGTATTTTCTCCTTACGCATCTGTGCGGTA
TTTCACACCGCAGACCAGCCGCGTAACCTGGCAAAATCGGTTACGGTTGAGTAATAAATGGATGCCCTGC
GTAAGCGGGTGTGGGCGGACAATAAAGTCTTAAACTGAACAAAATAGATCTAAACTATGACAATAAAGTC
TTAAACTAGACAGAATAGTTGTAAACTGAAATCAGTCCAGTTATGCTGTGAAAAAGCATACTGGACTTTT
GTTATGGCTAAAGCAAACTCTTCATTTTCTGAAGTGCAAATTGCCCGTCGTATTAAAGAGGGGCGTGGCC
AAGGGCATGGTAAAGACTATATTCGCGGCGTTGTGACAATTTACCGAACAACTCCGCGGCCGGGAAGCCG
ATCTCGGCTTGAACGAATTGTTAGGTGGCGGTACTTGGGTCGATATCAAAGTGCATCACTTCTTCCCGTA
TGCCCAACTTTGTATAGAGAGCCACTGCGGGATCGTCACCGTAATCTGCTTGCACGTAGATCACATAAGC
ACCAAGCGCGTTGGCCTCATGCTTGAGGAGATTGATGAGCGCGGTGGCAATGCCCTGCCTCCGGTGCTCG
CCGGAGACTGCGAGATCATAGATATAGATCTCACTACGCGGCTGCTCAAACCTGGGCAGAACGTAAGCCG
CGAGAGCGCCAACAACCGCTTCTTGGTCGAAGGCAGCAAGCGCGATGAATGTCTTACTACGGAGCAAGTT
CCCGAGGTAATCGGAGTCCGGCTGATGTTGGGAGTAGGTGGCTACGTCTCCGAACTCACGACCGAAAAGA
TCAAGAGCAGCCCGCATGGATTTGACTTGGTCAGGGCCGAGCCTACATGTGCGAATGATGCCCATACTTG
AGCCACCTAACTTTGTTTTAGGGCGACTGCCCTGCTGCGTAACATCGTTGCTGCTGCGTAACATCGTTGC
TGCTCCATAACATCAAACATCGACCCACGGCGTAACGCGCTTGCTGCTTGGATGCCCGAGGCATAGACTG
TACAAAAAAACAGTCATAACAAGCCATGAAAACCGCCACTGCGCCGTTACCACCGCTGCGTTCGGTCAAG
GTTCTGGACCAGTTGCGTGAGCGCATACGCTACTTGCATTACAGTTTACGAACCGAACAGGCTTATGTCA
ACTGGGTTCGTGCCTTCATCCGTTTCCACGGTGTGCGTCACCCGGCAACCTTGGGCAGCAGCGAAGTCGA
GGCATTTCTGTCCTGGCTGGCGAACGAGCGCAAGGTTTCGGTCTCCACGCATCGTCAGGCATTGGCGGCC
TTGCTGTTCTTCTACGGCAAGGTGCTGTGCACGGATCTGCCCTGGCTTCAGGAGATCGGAAGACCTCGGC
CGTCGCGGCGCTTGCCGGTGGTGCTGACCCCGGATGAAGTGGTTCGCATCCTCGGTTTTCTGGAAGGCGA
GCATCGTTTGTTCGCCCAGGACTCTAGCTATAGTTCTAGTGGTTGGCTACATTATTGAAG
Features (pLannotate 1.2.2; 30 found; start..end, strand, type, name):
     42..69      +  repeat_region  AAV2 ITR (fragment): inverted terminal repeat of adeno-associated virus serotype 2 inverted
     98..125     +  repeat_region  AAV2 ITR (fragment): inverted terminal repeat of adeno-associated virus serotype 2 inverted
    174..488     +  promoter       tight TRE promoter: Tet-responsive promoter PTight, consisting of seven tet operator sequences followed by the minimal CMV promoter
    505..1941    +  CDS            CHRM4: ACM4_HUMAN - Experimental evidence at protein level: Swiss-Prot protein existence level 1. The muscarinic acetylcholine receptor mediates various cellular responses, including inhibition of adenylate cyclase, breakdown of phosphoinositides and modulation of potassium channels through the action of G proteins. Primary transducing effect is inhibition of adenylate cyclase. From Homo sapiens (Human).
   1963..2670    +  CDS            mCherry: mCherry is a basic (constitutively fluorescent) red fluorescent protein published in 2004, derived from Discosoma sp.. It is reported to be a very rapidly-maturing monomer with low acid sensitivity.
   2766..3354    +  misc_feature   WPRE: woodchuck hepatitis virus posttranscriptional regulatory element
   3396..3507    +  polyA_signal   bGH poly(A) signal: bovine growth hormone polyadenylation signal
   3655..3703    +  polyA_signal   poly(A) signal: synthetic polyadenylation signal
   3717..3808    +  misc_feature   pause site: RNA polymerase II transcriptional pause signal from the human α2 globin gene
   4045..4164    +  CDS            d2EYFP (fragment): EYFP destabilized by residues 422-461 of mouse ornithine decarboxylase, giving an in vivo half-life of ~2 hours mammalian codon-optimized
   4174..4871    +  CDS            rtTA3 (fragment): reverse tetracycline transactivator 3 activates expression from Tet-responsive promoters in the presence of doxycycline
   4801..4911    +  CDS            VP48: 3 tandem repeats of the minimal activation domain of herpes simplex virus VP16 (Cheng et al., 2013)
   4931..4966    +  misc_feature   MCS (fragment): pBluescript multiple cloning site
   4975..4993    -  promoter       T7 promoter: promoter for bacteriophage T7 RNA polymerase
   5019..5153    +  polyA_signal   SV40 poly(A) signal: SV40 polyadenylation signal
   5183..5323    +  repeat_region  AAV2 ITR: inverted terminal repeat of adeno-associated virus serotype 2 inverted
   5354..5437    +  CDS            large T antigen (fragment): large T antigen from SV40 (simian virus 40)
   5460..5594    +  polyA_signal   SV40 poly(A) signal: SV40 polyadenylation signal
   5623..5788    -  mobile_element Tn7L: mini-Tn7 element (left end of the Tn7 transposon) Tn7
   5951..5967    +  CDS            lacZα (fragment): LacZα fragment of β-galactosidase; lacZ fragment
   5971..6426    +  rep_origin     f1 ori (sequence partly withheld): f1 bacteriophage origin of replication; arrow indicates direction of (+) strand synthesis
   6453..6557    +  promoter       AmpR promoter: bla
   6558..7418    +  CDS            AmpR: β-lactamase; bla; confers resistance to ampicillin, carbenicillin, and related antibiotics
   7589..8177    +  rep_origin     ori: high-copy-number ColE1/pMB1/pBR322/pUC origin of replication
   8363..8412    -  misc_feature   bom (fragment): basis of mobility region from pBR322
   8480..8704    -  mobile_element Tn7R: mini-Tn7 element (right end of the Tn7 transposon) Tn7
   8771..9304    -  CDS            GmR: gentamycin acetyltransferase; aacC1; confers resistance to gentamycin
   9493..9521    -  promoter       Pc promoter: intI1 (promoter lies within the coding sequence); class 1 integron promoter
   9499..9846    -  CDS            YPR2_ECOLX (fragment): Protein predicted: Swiss-Prot protein existence level 4. From Escherichia coli.
   9851..23      -  promoter       AmpR promoter (fragment) (across the origin): bla
