>Addgene plasmid #223670 | RAM-d2TTA-TRE-hM4Di-mCherry-WPREpA | addgene full sequence | sequence record 442757 | Addgene NGS Result
TTGCATGCCTGCAGGCAGCTGCGCGCTCGCTCGCTCACTGAGGCCGCCCGGGCGTCGGGCGACCTTTGGT
CGCCCGGCCTCAGTGAGCGAGCGAGCGCGCAGAGAGGGAGTGGCCAACTCCATCACTAGGGGTTCCTGCG
GCCGCACGCGCGTCTCGAGTTTACTCCCTATCAGTGATAGAGAACGTATGTCGAGTTTACTCCCTATCAG
TGATAGAGAACGATGTCGAGTTTACTCCCTATCAGTGATAGAGAACGTATGTCGAGTTTACTCCCTATCA
GTGATAGAGAACGTATGTCGAGTTTACTCCCTATCAGTGATAGAGAACGTATGTCGAGTTTATCCCTATC
AGTGATAGAGAACGTATGTCGAGTTTACTCCCTATCAGTGATAGAGAACGTATGTCGAGGTAGGCGTGTA
CGGTGGGAGGCCTATATAAGCAGAGCTCGTTTAGTGAACCGTCAGATCGCCACCGGTGTTTGCCACCATG
GCCAACTTCACACCTGTCAATGGCAGCTCGGGCAATCAGTCCGTGCGCCTGGTCACGTCATCATCCCACA
ATCGCTATGAGACGGTGGAAATGGTCTTCATTGCCACAGTGACAGGCTCCCTGAGCCTGGTGACTGTCGT
GGGCAACATCCTGGTGATGCTGTCCATCAAGGTCAACAGGCAGCTGCAGACAGTCAACAACTACTTCCTC
TTCAGCCTGGCGTGTGCTGATCTCATCATAGGCGCCTTCTCCATGAACCTCTACACCGTGTACATCATCA
AGGGCTACTGGCCCCTGGGCGCCGTGGTCTGCGACCTGTGGCTGGCCCTGGACTGCGTGGTGAGCAACGC
CTCCGTCATGAACCTTCTCATCATCAGCTTTGACCGCTACTTCTGCGTCACCAAGCCTCTCACCTACCCT
GCCCGGCGCACCACCAAGATGGCAGGCCTCATGATTGCTGCTGCCTGGGTACTGTCCTTCGTGCTCTGGG
CGCCTGCCATCTTGTTCTGGCAGTTTGTGGTGGGTAAGCGGACGGTGCCCGACAACCAGTGCTTCATCCA
GTTCCTGTCCAACCCAGCAGTGACCTTTGGCACAGCCATTGCTGGCTTCTACCTGCCTGTGGTCATCATG
ACGGTGCTGTACATCCACATCTCCCTGGCCAGTCGCAGCCGAGTCCACAAGCACCGGCCCGAGGGCCCGA
AGGAGAAGAAAGCCAAGACGCTGGCCTTCCTCAAGAGCCCACTAATGAAGCAGAGCGTCAAGAAGCCCCC
GCCCGGGGAGGCCGCCCGGGAGGAGCTGCGCAATGGCAAGCTGGAGGAGGCCCCCCCGCCAGCGCTGCCA
CCGCCACCGCGCCCCGTGGCTGATAAGGACACTTCCAATGAGTCCAGCTCAGGCAGTGCCACCCAGAACA
CCAAGGAACGCCCAGCCACAGAGCTGTCCACCACAGAGGCCACCACGCCCGCCATGCCCGCCCCTCCCCT
GCAGCCGCGGGCCCTCAACCCAGCCTCCAGATGGTCCAAGATCCAGATTGTGACGAAGCAGACAGGCAAT
GAGTGTGTGACAGCCATTGAGATTGTGCCTGCCACGCCGGCTGGCATGCGCCCTGCGGCCAACGTGGCCC
GCAAGTTCGCCAGCATCGCTCGCAACCAGGTGCGCAAGAAGCGGCAGATGGCGGCCCGGGAGCGCAAAGT
GACACGAACGATCTTTGCCATTCTGCTGGCCTTCATCCTCACCTGGACGCCCTACAACGTCATGGTCCTG
GTGAACACCTTCTGCCAGAGCTGCATCCCTGACACGGTGTGGTCCATTGGCTACTGGCTCTGCTACGTCA
ACAGCACCATCAACCCTGCCTGCTATGCTCTGTGCAACGCCACCTTTAAAAAGACCTTCCGGCACCTGCT
GCTGTGCCAGTATCGGAACATCGGCACTGCCAGGCGGGATCCACCGGTCGCCACCATGGTGAGCAAGGGC
GAGGAGGATAACATGGCCATCATCAAGGAGTTCATGCGCTTCAAGGTGCACATGGAGGGCTCCGTGAACG
GCCACGAGTTCGAGATCGAGGGCGAGGGCGAGGGCCGCCCCTACGAGGGCACCCAGACCGCCAAGCTGAA
GGTGACCAAGGGTGGCCCCCTGCCCTTCGCCTGGGACATCCTGTCCCCTCAGTTCATGTACGGCTCCAAG
GCCTACGTGAAGCACCCCGCCGACATCCCCGACTACTTGAAGCTGTCCTTCCCCGAGGGCTTCAAGTGGG
AGCGCGTGATGAACTTCGAGGACGGCGGCGTGGTGACCGTGACCCAGGACTCCTCCCTGCAGGACGGCGA
GTTCATCTACAAGGTGAAGCTGCGCGGCACCAACTTCCCCTCCGACGGCCCCGTAATGCAGAAGAAGACC
ATGGGCTGGGAGGCCTCCTCCGAGCGGATGTACCCCGAGGACGGCGCCCTGAAGGGCGAGATCAAGCAGA
GGCTGAAGCTGAAGGACGGCGGCCACTACGACGCTGAGGTCAAGACCACCTACAAGGCCAAGAAGCCCGT
GCAGCTGCCCGGCGCCTACAACGTCAACATCAAGTTGGACATCACCTCCCACAACGAGGACTACACCATC
GTGGAACAGTACGAACGCGCCGAGGGCCGCCACTCCACCGGCGGCATGGACGAGCTGTACAAGTCTAGAG
TCGACCCGGGCGGCCGCTTCGAGCAGACATGAAAACGCTAGCGGCGCGCCAGCGATCCACCGGATCTAGA
TAACTGATCCTTATCGATAATCAACCTCTGGATTACAAAATTTGTGAAAGATTGACTGGTATTCTTAACT
ATGTTGCTCCTTTTACGCTATGTGGATACGCTGCTTTAATGCCTTTGTATCATGCTATTGCTTCCCGTAT
GGCTTTCATTTTCTCCTCCTTGTATAAATCCTGGTTGCTGTCTCTTTATGAGGAGTTGTGGCCCGTTGTC
AGGCAACGTGGCGTGGTGTGCACTGTGTTTGCTGACGCAACCCCCACTGGTTGGGGCATTGCCACCACCT
GTCAGCTCCTTTCCGGGACTTTCGCTTTCCCCCTCCCTATTGCCACGGCGGAACTCATCGCCGCCTGCCT
TGCCCGCTGCTGGACAGGGGCTCGGCTGTTGGGCACTGACAATTCCGTGGTGTTGTCGGGGAAATCATCG
TCCTTTCCTTGGCTGCTCGCCTGTGTTGCCACCTGGATTCTGCGCGGGACGCCCTTCTGCTACGTCCCTT
CGGCCCTCAATCCAGCGGACCTTCCTTCCCGCGGCCTGCTGCCGGCTCTGCGGCCTCTTCCGCGTCTTCG
CCTTCGCCCTCAGACGAGTCGGATCTCCCTTTGGGCCGCCTCCCCGCATCGATACCGTCGACTAGAGCTC
GCTGATCAGCCTCGACTGTGCCTTCTAGTTGCCAGCCATCTGTTGTTTGCCCCTCCCCCGTGCCTTCCTT
GACCCTGGAAGGTGCCACTCCCACTGTCCTTTCCTAATAAAATGAGGAAATTGCATCGCATTGTCTGAGT
AGGTGTCATTCTATTCTGGGGGGTGGGGTGGGGCAGGACAGCAAGGGGGAGGATTGGGAAGACAATAGCA
GACTAGTACGTCTCTCAAGGATAAGTAAGTAATATTAAGGTACGGGAGGTATTGGACAGGCCGCAATAAA
ATATCTTTATTTTCATTACATCTGTGTGTTGGTTTTTTGTGTGAATCGATAGTACTAACATACGCTCTCC
ATCAAAACAAAACGAAACAAAACAAACTAGCAAAATAGGCTGTCCCCAGTGCAAGTGCAGGTGCCAGAAC
ATTTCTCTGGCCTAACTGGCCGACGCGTACCCTAGAAGTTTGTTCGTGACTCAGACTAGAAGTTTGTTCG
TGACTCAGACTAGAAGTTTGTTCGTGACTCAGACTAGAAGTTTGTTCGTGACTCAGAACTCATTCATAAA
ACGCTTGTTATAAAAGCAGTGGCTGCGGCGCCTCGTACTCCAACCGCATCTGCAGCGAGCAACTGAGAAG
CCAAGACTGAGCCGGCGGCCGGATCCAGCTCATGAGCCATGGCTTCCCGCCGGAGGTGGAGGAGCAGGAT
GATGGCACGCTGCCCATGTCTTGTGCCCAGGAGAGCGGGATGGACCGTCACCCTGCAGCCTGTGCTTCTG
CTAGGATCAATGTGGAATTCACCATGTCTAGACTGGACAAGAGCAAAGTCATAAACTCTGCTCTGGAATT
ACTCAATGAAGTCGGTATCGAAGGCCTGACGACAAGGAAACTCGCTCAAAAGCTGGGAGTTGAGCAGCCT
ACCCTGTACTGGCACGTGAAGAACAAGCGGGCCCTGCTCGATGCCCTGGCAATCGAGATGCTGGACAGGC
ATCATACCCACTTCTGCCCCCTGGAAGGCGAGTCATGGCAAGACTTTCTGCGGAACAACGCCAAGTCATT
CCGCTGTGCTCTCCTCTCACATCGCGACGGGGCTAAAGTGCATCTCGGCACCCGCCCAACAGAGAAACAG
TACGAAACCCTGGAAAATCAGCTCGCGTTCCTGTGTCAGCAAGGCTTCTCCCTGGAGAACGCACTGTACG
CTCTGTCCGCCGTGGGCCACTTTACACTGGGCTGCGTATTGGAGGATCAGGAGCATCAAGTAGCAAAAGA
GGAAAGAGAGACACCTACCACCGATTCTATGCCCCCACTTCTGAGACAAGCAATTGAGCTGTTCGACCAT
CAGGGAGCCGAACCTGCCTTCCTTTTCGGCCTGGAACTAATCATATGTGGCCTGGAGAAACAGCTAAAGT
GCGAAAGCGGCGGGCCGGCCGACGCCCTTGACGATTTTGACTTAGACATGCTCCCAGCCGATGCCCTTGA
CGACTTTGACCTTGATATGCTGCCTGCTGACGCTCTTGACGATTTTGACCTTGACATGCTCCCCGGGTAA
CTAAGTAAGCATCGATACCGTCGACCTCGAGGGGGGGCCCGGTACCCAATTCGCCCTATAGTGAGTCGTA
TTACGCGCGCAGCGGCCGACCATGGCCCAACTTGTTTATTGCAGCTTATAATGGTTACAAATAAAGCAAT
AGCATCACAAATTTCACAAATAAAGCATTTTTTTCACTGCATTCTAGTTGTGGTTTGTCCAAACTCATCA
ATGTATCTTATCATGTCTGGATCTCCGGACACGTGCGGACCGAGCGGCCGCAGGAACCCCTAGTGATGGA
GTTGGCCACTCCCTCTCTGCGCGCTCGCTCGCTCACTGAGGCCGGGCGACCAAAGGTCGCCCGACGCCCG
GGCTTTGCCCGGGCGGCCTCAGTGAGCGAGCGAGCGCGCAGCTGCCTGCAGGTCTGAGACAATAACCCTG
ATAAATGCTTCAATAATGTAAGCTTGTCGAGAAGTACTAGAGGATCATAATCAGCCATACCACATTTGTA
GAGGTTTTACTTGCTTTAAAAAACCTCCCACACCTCCCCCTGAACCTGAAACATAAAATGAATGCAATTG
TTGTTGTTAACTTGTTTATTGCAGCTTATAATGGTTACAAATAAAGCAATAGCATCACAAATTTCACAAA
TAAAGCATTTTTTTCACTGCATTCTAGTTGTGGTTTGTCCAAACTCATCAATGTATCTTATCATGTCTGG
ATCTGATCACTGATATCGCCTAGGAGATCCGAACCAGATAAGTGAAATCTAGTTCCAAACTATTTTGTCA
TTTTTAATTTTCGTATTAGCTTACGACGCTACACCCAGTTCCCATCTATTTTGTCACTCTTCCCTAAATA
ATCCTTAAAAACTCCATTTCCACCCCTCCCAGTTCCCAACTATTTTGTCCGCCCACAGCGGGGCATTTTT
CTTCCTGTTATGTTTTTAATCAAACATCCTGCCAACTCCATGTGACAAACCGTCATCTTCGGCTACTTTT
TCTCTGTCACAGAATGAAAATTTTTCTGTCATCTCTTCGTTATTAATGTTTGTAATTGACTGAATATCAA
CGCTTATTTGCAGCCTGAATGGCGAATGGG
[124 nt withheld, positions 5981-6104]
C
[91 nt withheld, positions 6106-6196]
A
[49 nt withheld, positions 6198-6246]
CCTTTGACGTTGGAGTCCACGTTCTT
[37 nt withheld, positions 6273-6309]
ACCCTATCTCGGTCTATTCTTTTGATTTATAAGGGATTTTGCCGATTTCGGCCTATTGGTTAAAAAATGA
GCTGATTTAACAAAAATTTAACGCGAATTTTAACAAAATATTAACGCTTACAATTTAGGTGGCACTTTTC
GGGGAAATGTGCGCGGAACCCCTATTTGTTTATTTTTCTAAATACATTCAAATATGTATCCGCTCATGAG
ACAATAACCCTGATAAATGCTTCAATAATATTGAAAAAGGAAGAGTATGAGTATTCAACATTTCCGTGTC
GCCCTTATTCCCTTTTTTGCGGCATTTTGCCTTCCTGTTTTTGCTCACCCAGAAACGCTGGTGAAAGTAA
AAGATGCTGAAGATCAGTTGGGTGCACGAGTGGGTTACATCGAACTGGATCTCAACAGCGGTAAGATCCT
TGAGAGTTTTCGCCCCGAAGAACGTTTTCCAATGATGAGCACTTTTAAAGTTCTGCTATGTGGCGCGGTA
TTATCCCGTATTGACGCCGGGCAAGAGCAACTCGGTCGCCGCATACACTATTCTCAGAATGACTTGGTTG
AGTACTCACCAGTCACAGAAAAGCATCTTACGGATGGCATGACAGTAAGAGAATTATGCAGTGCTGCCAT
AACCATGAGTGATAACACTGCGGCCAACTTACTTCTGACAACGATCGGAGGACCGAAGGAGCTAACCGCT
TTTTTGCACAACATGGGGGATCATGTAACTCGCCTTGATCGTTGGGAACCGGAGCTGAATGAAGCCATAC
CAAACGACGAGCGTGACACCACGATGCCTGTAGCAATGGCAACAACGTTGCGCAAACTATTAACTGGCGA
ACTACTTACTCTAGCTTCCCGGCAACAATTAATAGACTGGATGGAGGCGGATAAAGTTGCAGGACCACTT
CTGCGCTCGGCCCTTCCGGCTGGCTGGTTTATTGCTGATAAATCTGGAGCCGGTGAGCGTGGGTCTCGCG
GTATCATTGCAGCACTGGGGCCAGATGGTAAGCCCTCCCGTATCGTAGTTATCTACACGACGGGGAGTCA
GGCAACTATGGATGAACGAAATAGACAGATCGCTGAGATAGGTGCCTCACTGATTAAGCATTGGTAACTG
TCAGACCAAGTTTACTCATATATACTTTAGATTGATTTAAAACTTCATTTTTAATTTAAAAGGATCTAGG
TGAAGATCCTTTTTGATAATCTCATGACCAAAATCCCTTAACGTGAGTTTTCGTTCCACTGAGCGTCAGA
CCCCGTAGAAAAGATCAAAGGATCTTCTTGAGATCCTTTTTTTCTGCGCGTAATCTGCTGCTTGCAAACA
AAAAAACCACCGCTACCAGCGGTGGTTTGTTTGCCGGATCAAGAGCTACCAACTCTTTTTCCGAAGGTAA
CTGGCTTCAGCAGAGCGCAGATACCAAATACTGTTCTTCTAGTGTAGCCGTAGTTAGGCCACCACTTCAA
GAACTCTGTAGCACCGCCTACATACCTCGCTCTGCTAATCCTGTTACCAGTGGCTGCTGCCAGTGGCGAT
AAGTCGTGTCTTACCGGGTTGGACTCAAGACGATAGTTACCGGATAAGGCGCAGCGGTCGGGCTGAACGG
GGGGTTCGTGCACACAGCCCAGCTTGGAGCGAACGACCTACACCGAACTGAGATACCTACAGCGTGAGCT
ATGAGAAAGCGCCACGCTTCCCGAAGGGAGAAAGGCGGACAGGTATCCGGTAAGCGGCAGGGTCGGAACA
GGAGAGCGCACGAGGGAGCTTCCAGGGGGAAACGCCTGGTATCTTTATAGTCCTGTCGGGTTTCGCCACC
TCTGACTTGAGCGTCGATTTTTGTGATGCTCGTCAGGGGGGCGGAGCCTATGGAAAAACGCCAGCAACGC
GGCCTTTTTACGGTTCCTGGCCTTTTGCTGGCCTTTTGCTCACATGTTCTTTCCTGCGTTATCCCCTGAT
TCTGTGGATAACCGTATTACCGCCTTTGAGTGAGCTGATACCGCTCGCCGCAGCCGAACGACCGAGCGCA
GCGAGTCAGTGAGCGAGGAAGCGGAAGAGCGCCTGATGCGGTATTTTCTCCTTACGCATCTGTGCGGTAT
TTCACACCGCATAGACCAGCCGCGTAACCTGGCAAAATCGGTTACGGTTGAGTAATAAATGGATGCCCTG
CGTAAGCGGGTGTGGGCGGACAATAAAGTCTTAAACTGAACAAAATAGATCTAAACTATGACAATAAAGT
CTTAAACTAGACAGAATAGTTGTAAACTGAAATCAGTCCAGTTATGCTGTGAAAAAGCATACTGGACTTT
TGTTATGGCTAAAGCAAACTCTTCATTTTCTGAAGTGCAAATTGCCCGTCGTATTAAAGAGGGGCGTGGC
CAAGGGCATGGTAAAGACTATATTCGCGGCGTTGTGACAATTTACCGAACAACTCCGCGGCCGGGAAGCC
GATCTCGGCTTGAACGAATTGTTAGGTGGCGGTACTTGGGTCGATATCAAAGTGCATCACTTCTTCCCGT
ATGCCCAACTTTGTATAGAGAGCCACTGCGGGATCGTCACCGTAATCTGCTTGCACGTAGATCACATAAG
CACCAAGCGCGTTGGCCTCATGCTTGAGGAGATTGATGAGCGCGGTGGCAATGCCCTGCCTCCGGTGCTC
GCCGGAGACTGCGAGATCATAGATATAGATCTCACTACGCGGCTGCTCAAACTTGGGCAGAACGTAAGCC
GCGAGAGCGCCAACAACCGCTTCTTGGTCGAAGGCAGCAAGCGCGATGAATGTCTTACTACGGAGCAAGT
TCCCGAGGTAATCGGAGTCCGGCTGATGTTGGGAGTAGGTGGCTACGTCTCCGAACTCACGACCGAAAAG
ATCAAGAGCAGCCCGCATGGATTTGACTTGGTCAGGGCCGAGCCTACATGTGCGAATGATGCCCATACTT
GAGCCACCTAACTTTGTTTTAGGGCGACTGCCCTGCTGCGTAACATCGTTGCTGCTCCATAACATCAAAC
ATCGACCCACGGCGTAACGCGCTTGCTGCTTGGATGCCCGAGGCATAGACTGTACAAAAAAACAGTCATA
ACAAGCCATGAAAACCGCCACTGCGCCGTTACCACCGCTGCGTTCGGTCAAGGTTCTGGACCAGTTGCGT
GAGCGCATACGCTACTTGCATTACAGTTTACGAACCGAACAGGCTTATGTCAACTGGGTTCGTGCCTTCA
TCCGTTTCCACGGTGTGCGTCACCCGGCAACCTTGGGCAGCAGCGAAGTCGAGGCATTTCTGTCCTGGCT
GGCGAACGAGCGCAAGGTTTCGGTCTCCACGCATCGTCAGGCATTGGCGGCCTTGCTGTTCTTCTACGGC
AAGGTGCTGTGCACGGATCTGCCCTGGCTTCAGGAGATCGGAAGACCTCGGCCGTCGCGGCGCTTGCCGG
TGGTGCTGACCCCGGATGAAGTGGTTCGCATCCTCGGTTTTCTGGAAGGCGAGCATCGTTTGTTCGCCCA
GGACTCTAGCTATAGTTCTAGTGGTTGGCTACAGC
Features (pLannotate 1.2.2; 31 found; start..end, strand, type, name):
     19..46      +  repeat_region  AAV2 ITR (fragment): inverted terminal repeat of adeno-associated virus serotype 2 inverted
     75..102     +  repeat_region  AAV2 ITR (fragment): inverted terminal repeat of adeno-associated virus serotype 2 inverted
    157..471     +  promoter       tight TRE promoter: Tet-responsive promoter PTight, consisting of seven tet operator sequences followed by the minimal CMV promoter
    488..1924    +  CDS            CHRM4: ACM4_HUMAN - Experimental evidence at protein level: Swiss-Prot protein existence level 1. The muscarinic acetylcholine receptor mediates various cellular responses, including inhibition of adenylate cyclase, breakdown of phosphoinositides and modulation of potassium channels through the action of G proteins. Primary transducing effect is inhibition of adenylate cyclase. From Homo sapiens (Human).
   1946..2653    +  CDS            mCherry: mCherry is a basic (constitutively fluorescent) red fluorescent protein published in 2004, derived from Discosoma sp.. It is reported to be a very rapidly-maturing monomer with low acid sensitivity.
   2749..3337    +  misc_feature   WPRE: woodchuck hepatitis virus posttranscriptional regulatory element
   3376..3487    +  polyA_signal   bGH poly(A) signal: bovine growth hormone polyadenylation signal
   3635..3683    +  polyA_signal   poly(A) signal: synthetic polyadenylation signal
   3697..3788    +  misc_feature   pause site: RNA polymerase II transcriptional pause signal from the human α2 globin gene
   4025..4144    +  CDS            d2EYFP (fragment): EYFP destabilized by residues 422-461 of mouse ornithine decarboxylase, giving an in vivo half-life of ~2 hours mammalian codon-optimized
   4154..4851    +  CDS            rtTA3 (fragment): reverse tetracycline transactivator 3 activates expression from Tet-responsive promoters in the presence of doxycycline
   4781..4891    +  CDS            VP48: 3 tandem repeats of the minimal activation domain of herpes simplex virus VP16 (Cheng et al., 2013)
   4911..4946    +  misc_feature   MCS (fragment): pBluescript multiple cloning site
   4955..4973    -  promoter       T7 promoter: promoter for bacteriophage T7 RNA polymerase
   4999..5133    +  polyA_signal   SV40 poly(A) signal: SV40 polyadenylation signal
   5162..5302    +  repeat_region  AAV2 ITR: inverted terminal repeat of adeno-associated virus serotype 2 inverted
   5305..5337    +  promoter       AmpR promoter (fragment): bla
   5363..5446    +  CDS            large T antigen (fragment): large T antigen from SV40 (simian virus 40)
   5469..5603    +  polyA_signal   SV40 poly(A) signal: SV40 polyadenylation signal
   5632..5797    -  mobile_element Tn7L: mini-Tn7 element (left end of the Tn7 transposon) Tn7
   5960..5976    +  CDS            lacZα (fragment): LacZα fragment of β-galactosidase; lacZ fragment
   5981..6435    +  rep_origin     f1 ori (sequence partly withheld): f1 bacteriophage origin of replication; arrow indicates direction of (+) strand synthesis
   6461..6565    +  promoter       AmpR promoter: bla
   6566..7426    +  CDS            AmpR: β-lactamase; bla; confers resistance to ampicillin, carbenicillin, and related antibiotics
   7597..8185    +  rep_origin     ori: high-copy-number ColE1/pMB1/pBR322/pUC origin of replication
   8371..8422    -  misc_feature   bom (fragment): basis of mobility region from pBR322
   8490..8714    -  mobile_element Tn7R: mini-Tn7 element (right end of the Tn7 transposon) Tn7
   8781..9314    -  CDS            GmR: gentamycin acetyltransferase; aacC1; confers resistance to gentamycin
   9484..9512    -  promoter       Pc promoter: intI1 (promoter lies within the coding sequence); class 1 integron promoter
   9490..9837    -  CDS            YPR2_ECOLX (fragment): Protein predicted: Swiss-Prot protein existence level 4. From Escherichia coli.
   9842..15      -  misc_feature   MCS (fragment) (across the origin): pUC18/19 multiple cloning site
