[The description below was written by a language model from this plasmid's Addgene catalogue record and pLannotate feature annotations shown in this document.]
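Description:
RAM-d2TTA-TRE-hM4Di-mCherry-WPREpA is an AAV transfer plasmid on a pAAV backbone, built to express the inhibitory chemogenetic receptor hM4Di in an activity-dependent, tetracycline-regulated manner. It is propagated in bacteria through a high-copy ColE1/pUC-type origin with ampicillin selection. The backbone also contains an f1 origin and, outside the ITRs, mini-Tn7 left and right ends and a gentamicin resistance gene, which resemble remnants of a baculovirus-shuttle-type donor vector. One intact AAV2 ITR is annotated downstream of the payload, while only short ITR fragments are detected at the upstream end. The two sequence records (a sequencing result and the depositor's sequence, differing by a few nucleotides in length) give essentially the same feature map.

Between the ITRs lie two cassettes in the same orientation. The first is a tight TRE promoter (seven tet operators plus a minimal CMV promoter) driving the human CHRM4-derived hM4Di coding sequence fused at its C terminus to mCherry, followed by WPRE to enhance transcript expression and a bGH polyadenylation signal. A synthetic poly(A) signal and a transcriptional pause site then insulate the second cassette. That cassette encodes a tetracycline transactivator with a VP16-derived activation domain and an ornithine decarboxylase-type destabilising sequence, and it ends in an SV40 poly(A). The annotation software labels this as an rtTA3 fragment, but the construct name indicates a destabilised tTA (d2tTA).

The catalogue lists pRAM, a synthetic activity-responsive promoter, as driving this unit, although it is not annotated in the feature tables. The apparent logic is that cellular activity induces short-lived tTA, which then activates TRE-driven hM4Di-mCherry. This labels activated cells and allows them to be silenced later with a DREADD ligand. The associated publication concerns astrocytic ensembles in memory.
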