Addgene plasmid #223670: RAM-d2TTA-TRE-hM4Di-mCherry-WPREpA
Purpose: AAV expression of hM4Di from RAM promoter
Depositing lab: Jun Nagai. Depositing organization: RIKEN Center for Brain Science. Publication: The astrocytic ensemble acts as a multiday trace to stabilize memory. Dewa KI, Kaseda K, Kuwahara A, Kubotera H, Yamasaki A, Awata N, Komori A, Holtz MA, Kasai A, Skibbe H, Takata N, Yokoyama T, Tsuda M, Numata G, Nakamura S, Takimoto E, Sakamoto M, Ito M, Masuda T, Nagai J. Nature. 2025 Oct 15. doi: 10.1038/s41586-025-09619-2. PubMed 41094146.
Backbone
  Vector backbone: pAAV
  Vector type: AAV
Growth in bacteria
  Bacterial resistance: Ampicillin, 100 μg/mL
  Growth temperature: 37°C
  Growth strain: NEB Stable
  Copy number: High Copy
Gene/Insert
  Gene/Insert name: hM4Di
  Species: H. sapiens (human)
  Promoter: pRAM and TRE
  Tag / fusion protein: mCherry (C terminal on insert)
  Cloning method: Restriction Enzyme; 5′ cloning site PmeI (unknown if destroyed)
Terms and licenses: Academic/Nonprofit Terms; Industry Terms: Not Available to Industry
How to cite: RAM-d2TTA-TRE-hM4Di-mCherry-WPREpA was a gift from Jun Nagai (Addgene plasmid # 223670 ; http://n2t.net/addgene:223670 ; RRID:Addgene_223670)
